>Addgene plasmid #179333 | pST_119_LVL2 cam | addgene full sequence | sequence record 357082 | Addgene NGS Result
TGATTAGTCCTGTGTGACTCTAGTAGTGCTCAGTATCTCTATCACTGATAGGGATGTCAATCTCTATCAC
TGATAGGGAGGTCAGTGCGTCCTGCTGAAAACAGCCGAATGGCGCAAAACCTTTCGCGGTATGGCATGAT
AGCGCCCGGAAGAGAGTCAATTCAGGGTGGTGAATATGTCCAGATTAGATAAAAGTAAAGTGATTAACAG
CGCATTAGAGCTGCTTAATGAGGTCGGAATCGAAGGTTTAACAACCCGTAAACTCGCCCAGAAGCTAGGT
GTAGAGCAGCCTACATTGTATTGGCATGTAAAAAATAAGCGGGCTTTGCTCGACGCCTTAGCCATTGAGA
TGTTAGATAGGCACCATACTCACTTTTGCCCTTTAGAAGGGGAAAGCTGGCAAGATTTTTTACGTAATAA
CGCTAAAAGTTTTAGATGTGCTTTACTAAGTCATCGCGATGGAGCAAAAGTACATTTAGGTACACGGCCT
ACAGAAAAACAGTATGAAACTCTCGAAAATCAATTAGCCTTTTTATGCCAACAAGGTTTTTCACTAGAGA
ATGCATTATATGCACTCAGCGCTGTGGGGCATTTTACTTTAGGTTGCGTATTGGAAGATCAAGAGCATCA
AGTCGCTAAAGAAGAAAGGGAAACACCTACTACTGATAGTATGCCGCCATTATTACGACAAGCTATCGAA
TTATTTGATCACCAAGGTGCAGAGCCAGCCTTCTTATTCGGCCTTGAATTGATCATATGCGGATTAGAAA
AACAACTTAAATGTGAAAGTGGGTCCTGATAAGGATCCTAATTGGTAACGAATCAGAATTGACGGCTCGA
GGGAGTAGCATAGGGTTTGCAGAATCCCTGCTTCGTCCATTTGACAGGCACATTATGCATCGATGATAAG
CTGTCAAACATGAGCAGATCCTCTACGCCGGACGCATCGTGGCCGGCATCACCGGCGCCACAGGTGCGGT
TGCTGGCGCCTATATCGCCGACATCACCGATGGGGAAGATCGGGCTCGCCACTTCGGGCTCATGAGCAAA
TATTTTATCTGAGCTCCAATGGGAGTTTACGGCTAGCTCAGTCCTAGGTATAGTGCTAGCTACTAGAGTC
ACACAGGAAAGTAATCAATGAACATTAACGACCTCATACGAGAGATTAAGAACAAAGATTACACCGTCAA
ACTGTCAGGAACTGATAGTAACTCAATCACCCAGCTTATTATCAGGGTAAACAATGATGGGAATGAATAT
GTGATATCTGAGAGCGAAAACGAGTCTATCGTCGAGAAATTCATTTCCGCTTTTAAGAACGGGTGGAATC
AGGAATATGAGGATGAAGAAGAATTTTACAATGACATGCAGACGATCACGTTGAAAAGTGAACTGAACTA
AGCTTAACGCCAAAAACCCCGCTTCGGCGGGGTTTTTCCGCCGCTGCTTAGAGACGGAAAGTGAAACGTG
ATTTCATGCGTCATTTTGAACATTTTGTAAATCTTATTTAATAATGTGTGCGGCAATTCACATTTAATTT
ATGAATGTTTTCTTAACATCGCGGCAACTCAAGAAACGGCAGGTTCGGATCTTAGCTACTAGAGAAAGAG
GAGAAATACTAGATGCGTAAAGGCGAAGAACTTTTCACTGGCGTAGTACCAATTTTAGTGGAGCTGGACG
GAGATGTAAATGGTCATAAGTTTTCAGTTCGAGGAGAAGGCGAAGGAGATGCAACTAACGGTAAGCTGAC
ACTAAAGTTTATCTGTACCACGGGTAAACTGCCGGTCCCATGGCCGACACTGGTTACTACACTTACTTAT
GGTGTACAATGCTTTGCTCGTTATCCTGACCATATGAAGCAGCACGATTTCTTCAAATCGGCCATGCCTG
AAGGATACGTGCAAGAACGTACAATTAGCTTTAAAGATGACGGCACCTATAAAACGCGCGCCGAAGTTAA
ATTCGAGGGTGACACATTGGTTAATCGTATAGAACTTAAGGGCATTGACTTCAAAGAAGATGGCAACATC
CTTGGCCATAAACTGGAATATAATTTTAACTCTCACAATGTCTACATTACGGCGGATAAACAAAAGAATG
GCATTAAAGCGAATTTCAAAATCCGCCACAATGTCGAAGACGGCTCGGTTCAACTGGCGGACCATTATCA
GCAGAACACCCCAATCGGTGATGGCCCGGTTCTGTTACCTGATAATCATTACCTTTCTACTCAAAGCGTT
TTATCTAAAGATCCTAACGAGAAGCGTGATCATATGGTTCTACTGGAATTTGTTACCGCAGCTGGTATCA
CGCACGGCATGGATGAGCTGTATAAATGACCAGGCATCAAATAAAACGAAAGGCTCAGTCGAAAGACTGG
GCCTTTCGTTTTATCTGTTGTTTGTCGGTGAACGCTCTCTACTAGAGTCACACTGGCTCACCTTCGGGTG
GGCCTTTCTGCGTTTATACGTCTCTAGCTGAACCGTAAAAAAGGCCGCGTTGCTGGCGTTTTTCCACAGG
CTCCGCCCCCCTGACGAGCATCACAAAAATCGACGCTCAAGTCAGAGGTGGCGAAACCCGACAGGACTAT
AAAGATACCAGGCGTTTCCCCCTGGAAGCTCCCTCGTGCGCTCTCCTGTTCCGACCCTGCCGCTTACCGG
ATACCTGTCCGCCTTTCTCCCTTCGGGAAGCGTGGCGCTTTCTCATAGCTCACGCTGTAGGTATCTCAGT
TCGGTGTAGGTCGTTCGCTCCAAGCTGGGCTGTGTGCACGAACCCCCCGTTCAGCCCGACCGCTGCGCCT
TATCCGGTAACTATCGTCTTGAGTCCAACCCGGTAAGACACGACTTATCGCCACTGGCAGCAGCCACTGG
TAACAGGATTAGCAGAGCGAGGTATGTAGGCGGTGCTACAGAGTTCTTGAAGTGGTGGCCTAACTACGGC
TACACTAGAAGAACAGTATTTGGTATCTGCGCTCTGCTGAAGCCAGTTACCTTCGGAAAAAGAGTTGGTA
GCTCTTGATCCGGCAAACAAACCACCGCTGGTAGCGGTGGTTTTTTTGTTTGCAAGCAGCAGATTACGCG
CAGAAAAAAAGGATCTCAAGAAGATCCTTTGATCTTTTCTACGGGGTCTGACGCTCAGTGGAACGAAAAC
TCACGTTAAGGGATTTTGGTCATGAGATTATCAAAAAGGATCTTCACTGCTACCAATAAAAAACGCCCGG
CGGCAACCGAGCGTTCTGAACAAATCCAGATGGAGTTCTGAGGTCATTACTGGATCTATCAACAGGAGTC
CAAGCGAGCTCGATATCAAATTACGCCCCGCCCTGCCACTCATCGCAGTACTGTTGTAATTCATTAAGCA
TTCTGCCGACATGGAAGCCATCACAAACGGCATGATGAACCTGAATCGCCAGCGGCATCAGCACCTTGTC
GCCTTGCGTATAATATTTGCCCATGGTGAAAACGGGGGCGAAGAAGTTGTCCATATTGGCCACGTTTAAA
TCAAAACTGGTGAAACTCACCCAGGGATTGGCTGAAACGAAAAACATATTCTCAATAAACCCTTTAGGGA
AATAGGCCAGGTTTTCACCGTAACACGCCACATCTTGCGAATATATGTGTAGAAACTGCCGGAAATCGTC
GTGGTATTCACTCCAGAGCGATGAAAACGTTTCAGTTTGCTCATGGAAAACGGTGTAACAAGGGTGAACA
CTATCCCATATCACCAGCTCACCGTCTTTCATTGCCATACGAAATTCCGGATGAGCATTCATCAGGCGGG
CAAGAATGTGAATAAAGGCCGGATAAAACTTGTGCTTATTTTTCTTTACGGTCTTTAAAAAGGCCGTAAT
ATCCAGCTGAACGGTCTGGTTATAGGTACATTGAGCAACTGACTGAAATGCCTCAAAATGTTCTTTACGA
TGCCATTGGGATATATCAACGGTGGTATATCCAGTGATTTTTTTCTCCATTTTAGCTTCCTTAGCTCCTG
AAAATCTCGATAACTCAAAAAATACGCCCGGTAGTGATCTTATTTCATTATGGTGAAAGTTGGAACCTCT
TACGTGCCCGATCAAAACAGGACCAAAACGAAAAAAGACGCTTTTCAGCGTCTTATTGTTCGTCTTTGGT
ACCGAGCTGTGTCTGTGGCTGAGAGAGCAGGTACAAGATAAACCCGTCTATATTCTCAAATTCTTTCACT
ATCGCACTTGTTTTATGTGAAGTCCAGATATGGACTCTGGAACCCAACTCGGAGCTCTGCGGGTAGAGCG
TCAACCATTCGAACGTTGCGCGGTCTTCGGAGAACCGTAAGAGGTAATATACTCCGATATTCATTTCAGC
GGTAGCTGAGTCCGTCAGTTGATACGGTGCGTACCCGGAGCAAATAGGAGAGGCGGTTGTAGTGGGGGGA
ATGGATAGCAAGCTGCGGGTAGACCTCCAATTATTGAAGGCCTCCCAAATCGGGGGGCCTTTTTTATTGA
TAACAAAAGGAGCTCAGATAAAATATTTGCTCATGAGCCCGAAGTGGCGAGCCCGATCTTCCCCATCGGT
GATGTCGGCGATATAGGCGCCAGCAACCGCACCTGTGGCGCCGGTGATGCCGGCCACGATGCGTCCGGCG
TAGAGGATCTGCTCATGTTTGACAGCTTATCATCGATGCATAATGTGCCTGTCAAATGGACGAAGCAGGG
ATTCTGCAAACCCTATGCTACTCCCTCGAGCCGTCAATTGTCTGATTCGTTACCAATTAGGATCCTTATC
ACTGCCCGCTTTCCAGTCGGGAAACCTGTCGTGCCAGCTGCATTAATGAATCGGCCAACGCGCGGGGAGA
GGCGGTTTGCGTATTGGGCGCCAGGGTGGTTTTTCTTTTCACCAGTGAGACTGGCAACAGCTGATTGCCC
TTCACCGCCTGGCCCTGAGAGAGTTGCAGCAAGCGGTCCACGCTGGTTTGCCCCAGCAGGCGAAAATCCT
GTTTGATGGTGGTTAACGGCGGGATATAACATGAGCTATCTTCGGTATCGTCGTATCCCACTACCGAGAT
ATCCGCACCAACGCGCAGCCCGGACTCGGTAATGGCGCGCATTGCGCCCAGCGCCATCTGATCGTTGGCA
ACCAGCATCGCAGTGGGAACGATGCCCTCATTCAGCATTTGCATGGTTTGTTGAAAACCGGACATGGCAC
TCCAGTCGCCTTCCCGTTCCGCTATCGGCTGAATTTGATTGCGAGTGAGATATTTATGCCAGCCAGCCAG
ACGCAGACGCGCCGAGACAGAACTTAATGGGCCCGCTAACAGCGCGATTTGCTGGTGACCCAATGCGACC
AGATGCTCCACGCCCAGTCGCGTACCGTCCTCATGGGAGTAAATAATACTGTTGATGGGTGTCTGGTCAG
AGACATCAAGAAATAACGCCGGAACATTAGTGCAGGCAGCTTCCACAGCAATGGCATCCTGGTCATCCAG
CGGATAGTTAATGATCAGCCCACTGACGCGTTGCGCGAGAAGATTGTGCACCGCCGCTTTACAGGCTTCG
ACGCCGCTTCGTTCTACCATCGACACCACCACGCTGGCACCCAGTTGATCGGCGCGAGATTTAATCGCCG
CGACAATTTGCGACGGCGCGTGCAGGGCCAGACTGGAGGTGGCAACGCCAATCAGCAACGACTGTTTGCC
CGCCAGTTGTTGTGCCACGCGGTTGGGAATGTAATTCAGCTCCACCATCGCCGCTTCCACTTTTTCCCGC
GTTTTCGCAGAAACGTGGCTGGCCTGGTTCACCACGCGGGAAACGGTCATATAAGAGACACCGGCATACT
CTGCGACATCGTATAACGTTACTGGTTTCATATTCACCACCCTGAATTGACTCTCTTCCGGGCGCTATCA
TGCCATACCGCGAAAGGTTTTGCGCCATTCGGCTGTGTTGACAATTAATCATCGGCTCGTATAATGTGTG
GAATTGTGAGCGCTCACAATTTACTAGAGAAAGAGGAGAAATAATCAATGGATATGAATGAGCAACAGTT
TTTCGACTACGTAACTAAGTTTGGCGCCTACCAAAAACGCTCGATGTTTGGTGGTATTGGCTTGTTTCAA
CACGACGCTATGTATGTGTTGGTCAGTGAAGACCGCATTTTTGTGCGTGGTGGAGAAGAGCTCGACCCTG
AGCTCTTGGCCTTAGGGTGCGAGAAATATCGCCATGTTAAAAAACAGACAACGGCAACCGTAAACTATTA
CGACATCACTGAACTGTATGAGCAACATCACCCTGAGCTAGACTCGATTATTGAACGCTCGATTCAGTTT
TCTGTGAATCAGCGGGAATTTCAACGCTCAGCAGCCAGTCGTCGTCTACGGGATTTACCCAATATGCAAC
TGACTTTGGAGCGTATGGTAAAAAAAGCGGGCATTGACGATGTGGAAACTTTTATGAGCCTCGGTGCGCC
AGAAGTGTTTAATAAGGTGCGTCAAGCTTATGGAAGTGATGTCGATGTAAAACTACTGTGGAAGTTTGCG
GGTGCGATTGAAGGCATTCACTGGAAACTGCTGCAAGAGCCGCGTAAGCGCCAACTGTTAGAAAGTTGTC
AGCAGCGTGCTTAAAAAAAAAAACCCCGCCCCTGACAGGGCGGGGTTTTTTTTCGCTTACTAGCGTATAA
ACGCAGAAAGGCCCACCCGAAGGTGAGCCAGTGTGACTCTAGTAGAGAGCGTTCACCGACAAACAACAGA
TAAAACGAAAGGCCCAGTCTTTCGACTGAGCCTTTCGTTTTATTTGATGCCTGGTTACCCCTAAGCAGCC
AGAGCGTAGTTTTCGTCGTTAGCAGCTAAAGCGTCACCTCCTAGCTGACTCAAATCAATGCGTGTTTCAT
AAAGACCAGTGATGGATTGATGGATAAGAGTGGCATCTAAAACTTCTTTTGTAGACGTATATCGTTTACG
ATCAATTGTTGTATCAAAATATTTAAAAGCAGCGGGAGCTCCAAGATTCGTCAACGTAAATAAATGAATA
ATATTTTCTGCTTGTTCACGTATTGGTTTGTCTCTATGTTTGTTATATGCACTAAGAACTTTATCTAAAT
TGGCATCTGCTAAAATAACACGCTTAGAAAATTCACTGATTTGCTCAATAATCTCATCTAAATAATGCTT
ATGCTGCTCCACAAACAATTGTTTTTGTTCGTTATCTTCTGGACTACCCTTCAACTTTTCATAATGACTA
GCTAAATATAAAAAATTCACATATTTGCTTGGCAGAGCCAGCTCATTTCCTTTTTGTAATTCTCCGGCAC
TAGCCAGCATCCGTTTACGACCGTTTTCTAACTCAAAAAGACTATATTTAGGTAGTTTAATGATTAAGTC
TTTTTTAACTTCCTTATATCCTTTAGCTTCTAAAAAGTCAATCGGATTTTTTTCAAAGGAACTTCTTTCC
ATAATTGTGATCCCTAGTAACTCTTTAACGGATTTTAACTTCTTCGATTTCCCTTTTTCCACCTTAGCAA
CCACTAGGACTGAATAAGCTACCGTTGGACTATCAAAACCACCATATTTTTTTGGATCCCAGTCTTTTTT
ACGAGCAATAAGCTTGTCCGAATTTCTTTTTGGTAAAATTGACTCCTTGGAGAATCCGCCTGTCTGTACT
TCTGTTTTCTTGACAATATTGACTTGGGGCATGGACAATACTTTGCGCACTGTGGCAAAATCTCGCCCTT
TATCCCAGACAATTTCTCCAGTTTCCCCATTAGTTTCGATTAGAGGGCGTTTGCGAATCTCTCCATTTGC
AAGTGTAATTTCTGTTTTGAAGAAGTTCATGATATTAGAGTAAAAGAAATATTTTGCGGTTGCTTTGCCT
ATTTCTTGCTCAGACTTAGCAATCATTTTACGAACATCATAAACTTTATAATCACCATAGACAAACTCCG
ATTCAAGTTTTGGATATTTCTTAATCAAAGCAGTTCCAACGACGGCATTTAGATACGCATCATGGGCATG
ATGGTAATTGTTAATCTCACGTACTTTATAGAATTGGAAATCTTTTCGGAAGTCAGAAACTAATTTAGAT
TTTAAGGTAATCACTTTAACCTCTCGAATAAGTTTATCATTTTCATCGTATTTAGTATTCATGCGACTAT
CCAAAATTTGTGCCACATGCTTAGTGATTTGGCGAGTTTCAACCAATTGGCGTTTGATAAAACCAGCTTT
ATCAAGTTCACTCAAACCTCCACGTTCAGCTTTCGTTAAATTATCAAACTTACGTTGAGTGATTAACTTG
GCGTTTAGAAGTTGTCTCCAATAGTTTTTCATCTTTTTGACTACTTCTTCACTTGGAACGTTATCCGATT
TACCACGATTTTTATCAGAACGCGTTAAGACCTTATTGTCTATTGAATCGTCTTTAAGGAAACTTTGTGG
AACAATGTGATCGACATCATAATCACTTAAACGATTAATATCTAATTCTTGGTCCACATACATGTCTCTT
CCATTTTGGAGATAATAGAGATAGAGCTTTTCATTTTGCAATTGAGTATTTTCAACAGGATGCTCTTTAA
GAATCTGACTTCCTAATTCTTTGATACCTTCTTCGATTCGTTTCATACGCTCTCGCGAATTTTTCTGGCC
CTTTTGAGTTGTCTGATTTTCACGTGCCATTTCAATAACGATATTTTCTGGCTTATGCCGCCCCATTACT
TTGACCAATTCATCAACAACTTTTACAGTCTGTAAAATACCTTTTTTAATAGCAGGGCTACCAGCTAAAT
TTGCAATATGTTCATGTAAACTATCGCCTTGTCCAGACACTTGTGCTTTTTGAATGTCTTCTTTAAATGT
CAAACTATCATCATGGATCAGCTGCATAAAATTGCGATTGGCAAAACCATCTGATTTCAAAAAATCTAAT
ATTGTTTTGCCAGATTGCTTATCCCTAATACCATTAATCAATTTTCGAGACAAACGTCCCCAACCAGTAT
AACGGCGACGTTTAAGCTGTTTCATCACCTTATCATCAAAGAGGTGAGCATATGTTTTAAGTCTTTCCTC
AATCATCTCCCTATCTTCAAATAAGGTCAATGTTAAAACAATATCCTCTAAGATATCTTCATTTTCTTCA
TTATCCAAAAAATCTTTATCTTTAATAATTTTTAGCAAATCATGGTAGGTACCTAATGAAGCATTAAATC
TATCTTCAACTCCTGAAATTTCAACACTATCAAAACATTCTATTTTTTTGAAATAATCTTCTTTTAATTG
CTTAACGGTTACTTTTCGATTTGTTTTGAAGAGTAAATCAACAATGGCTTTCTTCTGTTCACCTGAAAGA
AATGCTGGTTTTCGCATTCCTTCAGTAACATATTTGACCTTTGTCAATTCGTTATAAACCGTAAAATACT
CATAAAGCAAACTATGTTTTGGTAGTACTTTTTCATTTGGAAGATTTTTATCAAAGTTTGTCATGCGTTC
AATAAATGATTGAGCTGAAGCACCTTTATCGACAACTTCTTCAAAATTCCATGGGGTAATTGTTTCTTCA
GACTTCCGAGTCATCCATGCAAAACGACTATTGCCACGCGCCAATGGACCAACATAATAAGGAATTCGAA
AAGTCAAGATTTTTTCAATCTTCTCACGATTGTCTTTTAAAAATGGATAAAAGTCTTCTTGTCTTCTCAA
AATAGCATGCAGCTCACCCAAGTGAATTTGATGGGGAATAGAGCCGTTGTCAAAGGTCCGTTGCTTGCGC
AGCAAATCTTCACGATTTAGTTTCACCAATAATTCCTCAGTACCATCCATTTTTTCTAAAATTGGTTTGA
TAAATTTATAAAATTCTTCTTGGCTAGCTCCCCCATCAATATAACCTGCATATCCGTTTTTTGATTGATC
AAAAAAGATTTCTTTATACTTTTCTGGAAGTTGTTGTCGAACTAAAGCTTTTAAAAGAGTCAAGTCTTGA
TGATGTTCATCGTAGCGTTTAATCATTGAAGCTGATAGGGGAGCCTTAGTTATTTCAGTATTTACTCTTA
GGATATCTGAAAGTAAAATAGCATCTGATAAATTCTTAGCTGCCAAAAACAAATCAGCATATTGATCTCC
AATTTGCGCCAATAAATTATCTAAATCATCATCGTAAGTATCTTTTGAAAGCTGTAATTTAGCATCTTCT
GCCAAATCAAAATTTGATTTAAAATTAGGGGTCAAACCCAATGACAAAGCAATGAGATTCCCAAATAAGC
CATTTTTCTTCTCACCGGGGAGCTGAGCAATGAGATTTTCTAATCGTCTTGATTTACTCAATCGTGCAGA
AAGAATCGCTTTAGCATCTACTCCACTTGCGTTAATAGGGTTTTCTTCAAATAATTGATTGTAGGTTTGT
ACCAACTGGATAAATAGTTTGTCCACATCACTATTATCAGGATTTAAATCTCCCTCAATCAAAAAATGAC
CACGAAACTTAATCATATGCGCTAAGGCCAAATAGATTAAGCGCAAATCCGCTTTATCAGTAGAATCTAC
CAATTTTTTTCGCAGATGATAGATAGTTGGATATTTCTCATGATAAGCAACTTCATCTACTATATTTCCA
AAAATAGGATGACGTTCATGCTTCTTGTCTTCTTCCACCAAAAAAGACTCTTCAAGTCGATGAAAGAAAC
TATCATCTACTTTCGCCATCTCATTTGAAAAAATCTCCTGTAGATAACAAATACGATTCTTCCGACGTGT
ATACCTTCTACGAGCTGTCCGTTTCAGACGAGTCGCTTCCGCTGTCTCTCCACTGTCAAATAAAAGAGCC
CCTATAAGATTTTTTTTGATACTGTGGCGGTCTGTATTTCCCAGAACCTTGAACTTTTTAGACGGAACCT
TATATTCATCAGTGATCACCGCCCATCCGACGCTATTTGTGCCGATATCTAAGCCTATTGAGTATTTCTT
ATCCAT
Features (pLannotate 1.2.2; 25 found; start..end, strand, type, name):
     26..79      -  promoter       PLtetO-1 promoter (fragment): modified phage lambda PL promoter with tet operator sites (Lutz and Bujard, 1997)
     80..98      -  promoter       PLtetO-1 promoter (fragment): modified phage lambda PL promoter with tet operator sites (Lutz and Bujard, 1997)
    106..175     +  promoter       lacI promoter (fragment): lacI
    176..796     +  CDS            tetR: TETR2_ECOLX - Experimental evidence at protein level: Swiss-Prot protein existence level 1. TetR is the repressor of the tetracycline resistance element; its N-terminal region forms a helix-turn-helix structure and binds DNA. Binding of tetracycline to TetR reduces the repressor affinity for the tetracycline resistance gene (tetA) promoter operator sites. From Escherichia coli.
    899..917     -  promoter       tet promoter (fragment): E. coli promoter for tetracycline efflux protein gene
    927..1047    +  CDS            TcR (fragment): tetracycline efflux protein; tet; confers resistance to tetracycline
   1082..1110    +  promoter       J23119 promoter (fragment): bacterial promoter (Registry of Standard Biological Parts BBa J23119)
   1623..2336    +  CDS            Superfolder GFP: Superfolder GFP is a basic (constitutively fluorescent) green fluorescent protein published in 2005, derived from Aequorea victoria. It is reported to be a very rapidly-maturing weak dimer.
   2348..2419    +  terminator     rrnB T1 terminator: transcription terminator T1 from the E. coli rrnB gene
   2435..2462    +  terminator     T7Te terminator: phage T7 early transcription terminator
   2511..3099    -  rep_origin     ori: high-copy-number ColE1/pMB1/pBR322/pUC origin of replication
   3206..3240    -  terminator     lambda t0 terminator: minimal transcription terminator from phage lambda (Scholtissek and Grosse, 1987)
   3314..3970    -  CDS            cat: CAT_ECOLX - Experimental evidence at protein level: Swiss-Prot protein existence level 1. This enzyme is an effector of chloramphenicol resistance in bacteria. From Escherichia coli. This protein is used as a marker in many commonly used cloning vectors, such as pACYC184.
   3971..4068    -  promoter       cat promoter: promoter of the E. coli cat gene encoding chloramphenicol acetyltransferase
   4509..4629    -  CDS            TcR (fragment): tetracycline efflux protein; tet; confers resistance to tetracycline
   4639..4657    +  promoter       tet promoter (fragment): E. coli promoter for tetracycline efflux protein gene
   4759..5840    -  CDS            lacI (fragment): lac repressor; lacI; The lac repressor binds to the lac operator to inhibit transcription in E. coli. This inhibition can be relieved by adding lactose or isopropyl-β-D-thiogalactopyranoside (IPTG).
   5842..5911    -  promoter       lacI promoter (fragment): lacI
   5918..5946    +  promoter       tac promoter: strong E. coli promoter; hybrid between the trp and lac UV5 promoters
   5952..5971    +  protein_bind   lac operator (symmetric): The lac repressor binds to the lac operator to inhibit transcription in E. coli. This inhibition can be relieved by adding lactose or isopropyl-β-D-thiogalactopyranoside (IPTG). The symmetric lac operator was optimized for tight binding of lac repressor. lac repressor encoded by lacI
   6010..6573    +  CDS            tfoX1 (fragment): TFOX_ALIF1 - Also known as sxy1 From Aliivibrio fischeri (strain ATCC 700601 / ES114) (Vibrio fischeri).
   6652..6679    -  terminator     T7Te terminator: phage T7 early transcription terminator
   6695..6766    -  terminator     rrnB T1 terminator: transcription terminator T1 from the E. coli rrnB gene
   6784..6816    -  CDS            ssrA tag: C-terminal peptide that mediates degradation in bacteria through the ClpXP and ClpAP proteases (McGinness et al., 2006) wild-type LAA variant
   6823..10926   -  CDS            cas9: CAS9_STRP1 - Also known as csn1 From Streptococcus pyogenes serotype M1.
