[The description below was written by a language model from this plasmid's Addgene catalogue record and pLannotate feature annotations shown in this document.]
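Description:
pST_119_LVL2 cam is a CRISPR plasmid custom-assembled from Marburg Collection modular cloning parts for the NT-CRISPR method, which combines natural transformation with Cas9 counterselection to make markerless, scarless genome edits in Vibrio natriegens. It is propagated in E. coli as a high-copy plasmid on a ColE1/pUC-type origin and is selected with chloramphenicol through a cat gene driven by its native promoter and followed by a lambda t0 terminator.

The payload consists of several separately regulated units. A tac promoter with a symmetric lac operator drives tfoX, the master regulator of natural competence (listed in the catalogue as originating from V. cholerae, although the automated annotation matched it to an Aliivibrio fischeri homologue). A lacI gene on the plasmid makes this expression IPTG-inducible, so cells can be made competent to take up donor DNA. Streptococcus pyogenes cas9 lies on the opposite strand, spanning the numbering origin of the circular record, under a PLtetO-1-type promoter controlled by a plasmid-encoded tetR. Its reading frame ends in an ssrA degradation tag, which should lower steady-state protein levels. The catalogue also lists the anti-CRISPR gene acrIIA4 under the constitutive PJ23106 promoter, presumably to suppress leaky Cas9 activity before induction. The feature table does not label this gene, although it does show a J23-family promoter fragment. A superfolder GFP cassette flanked by rrnB T1 and T7Te terminators serves as a dropout placeholder. Replacing it with gRNA expression units gives non-fluorescent colonies, and this version is intended for inserting multiple gRNAs. After transformation with donor DNA, inducing Cas9 kills unedited cells.
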