Addgene plasmid #179333: pST_119_LVL2 cam
Purpose: NT-CRISPR plasmid for integration of multiple gRNAs.
Depositing lab: Anke Becker. Depositing organization: Philipps-Universitaet Marburg. Publication: NT-CRISPR, combining natural transformation and CRISPR-Cas9 counterselection for markerless and scarless genome editing in Vibrio natriegens. Stukenberg D, Hoff J, Faber A, Becker A. Commun Biol. 2022 Mar 25;5(1):265. doi: 10.1038/s42003-022-03150-0. PubMed 35338236.
Backbone
  Vector backbone: Custom built using Marburg Collection
  Vector type: CRISPR
Growth in bacteria
  Bacterial resistance: Chloramphenicol, 25 μg/mL
  Growth temperature: 37°C
  Growth strain: DH5alpha
  Copy number: High Copy
Gene/Insert
  Gene/Insert name: Ptac tfoX, Ptet cas9, PJ23106 acrIIA4, sfGFP dropout to be replaced with gRNAs
  Species: E. coli, V. cholerae, S. pyogenes, Bacteriophage, A. victoria
  Cloning method: Restriction Enzyme; 5′ cloning site unknown (unknown if destroyed)
Terms and licenses: Academic/Nonprofit Terms; Industry Terms: Not Available to Industry
Depositor comments: Please visit https://www.biorxiv.org/content/10.1101/2021.08.02.454823v1 for bioRxiv preprint.
How to cite: pST_119_LVL2 cam was a gift from Anke Becker (Addgene plasmid # 179333 ; http://n2t.net/addgene:179333 ; RRID:Addgene_179333)
